>Addgene plasmid #176786 | pEE029 | addgene full sequence | sequence record 349199 | Addgene NGS Result
GCGTATTGGGCGCCAGGGTGGTTTTTCTTTTCACCAGTGAGACGGGCAACAGCTGATTGCCCTTCACCGC
CTGGCCCTGAGAGAGTTGCAGCAAGCGGTCCACGCTGGTTTGCCCCAGCAGGCGAAAATCCTGTTTGATG
GTGGTTAACGGCGGGATATAACATGAGCTGTCTTCGGTATCGTCGTATCCCACTACCGAGATATCCGCAC
CAACGCGCAGCCCGGACTCGGTAATGGCGCGCATTGCGCCCAGCGCCATCTGATCGTTGGCAACCAGCAT
CGCAGTGGGAACGATGCCCTCATTCAGCATTTGCATGGTTTGTTGAAAACCGGACATGGCACTCCAGTCG
CCTTCCCGTTCCGCTATCGGCTGAATTTGATTGCGAGTGAGATATTTATGCCAGCCAGCCAGACGCAGAC
GCGCCGAGACAGAACTTAATGGGCCCGCTAACAGCGCGATTTGCTGGTGACCCAATGCGACCAGATGCTC
CACGCCCAGTCGCGTACCGTCTTCATGGGAGAAAATAATACTGTTGATGGGTGTCTGGTCAGAGACATCA
AGAAATAACGCCGGAACATTAGTGCAGGCAGCTTCCACAGCAATGGCATCCTGGTCATCCAGCGGATAGT
TAATGATCAGCCCACTGACGCGTTGCGCGAGAAGATTGTGCACCGCCGCTTTACAGGCTTCGACGCCGCT
TCGTTCTACCATCGACACCACCACGCTGGCACCCAGTTGATCGGCGCGAGATTTAATCGCCGCGACAATT
TGCGACGGCGCGTGCAGGGCCAGACTGGAGGTGGCAACGCCAATCAGCAACGACTGTTTGCCCGCCAGTT
GTTGTGCCACGCGGTTGGGAATGTAATTCAGCTCCGCCATCGCCGCTTCCACTTTTTCCCGCGTTTTCGC
AGAAACGTGGCTGGCCTGGTTCACCACGCGGGAAACGGTCTGATAAGAGACACCGGCATACTCTGCGACA
TCGTATAACGTTACTGGTTTCACATTCACCACCCTGAATTGACTCTCTTCCGGGCGCTATCATGCCATAC
CGCGAAAGGTTTTGCGCCATTCGATGGTGTCCGGGATCTCGACGCTCTCCCTTATGCGACTCCTGCATTA
GGAAGCAGCCCAGTAGTAGGTTGAGGCCGTTGAGCACCGCCGCCGCAAGGAATGGTGCATGCAAGGAGAT
GGCGCCCAACAGTCCCCCGGCCACGGGGCCTGCCACCATACCCACGCCGAAACAAGCGCTCATGAGCCCG
AAGTGGCGAGCCCGATCTTCCCCATCGGTGATGTCGGCGATATAGGCGCCAGCAACCGCACCTGTGGCGC
CGGTGATGCCGGCCACGATGCGTCCGGCGTAGAGGATCGAGATCTCGATCCCGCGAAATTAATACGACTC
ACTATAGGGGAATTGTGAGCGGATAACAATTCCCCTCTAGAAATAATTTTGTTTAACTTTAAGAAGGAGA
TATACATATGAAGGTGAAGTCTAAACCCCTGACTCTGTACAACGTTTCTGGCGACCGTATTACTGCGGAT
GTCCACTTTGTTGAATCCTTTCTGCCGGCGCCGGTTGTGATCTACAGCCACGGCTTTCTTGGTTTCAAAG
ACTGGGGCTTCATCCCGTACGTGGCAGAACGTTTCGCGGAAAACGGCTTCGTCTTCGTTCGTTTTAACTT
TTCCCACAACGGCATCGGTGAGAACCCGAACAAAATTACCGAATTTGATAAACTGGCGAAAAACACCATT
AGCAAGCAGATCGAAGATCTGACTGCAGTTATCGAATACGTATTCTCCGATGAATTTGGTGTTCTCAACG
ATGGTCAACTGTTCCTCCTGGGCCACTCTGGCGGCGGTGGCATCTCCATCATCAAGGCAGTCGAAGACGA
ACGTGTTCGTGCTCTGGCTCTGTGGGCAAGCATCTCCACTTTCCGTCGGTACTCTAAGCATCAGATTGAA
GAACTGGAAAAAAACGGCTATATCTTCGTTCGTGTCCCGGACTCTGTTATTCAGGTCAAAATTGAAAAGA
TTGTTTACGATGATTTCGTCGAGAACTCTGAACGCTACGATATCATCAAAGCCATTTCTAAGCTGAAAAT
CCCAATCCTGATCGTGCACGGCACTGCGGACGCTATTGTCCCGCTGGCAGAGGCGGAAAAACTGCGTAAT
TCCAACCCGGAATATACCAAACTGGTCCTGATCTCCGGTGCCAATCACCTGTTCAACGTAAAACATCCGA
TGGAGCACAGCACTGACCAACTGGATAAAGCGATCGACGAGACCGTTCTGTTCTTCAAGAAGATTATCGA
AAACAAAAAGGCGGATCTCGAGCACCACCACCACCACCACTGAGATCCGGCTGCTAACAAAGCCCGAAAG
GAAGCTGAGTTGGCTGCTGCCACCGCTGAGCAATAACTAGCATAACCCCTTGGGGCCTCTAAACGGGTCT
TGAGGGGTTTTTTGCTGAAAGGAGGAACTATATCCGGATTGGCGAATGGG
[124 nt withheld, positions 2501-2624]
C
[91 nt withheld, positions 2626-2716]
A
[49 nt withheld, positions 2718-2766]
CCTTTGACGTTGGAGTCCACGTTCTTT
[37 nt withheld, positions 2794-2830]
ACCCTATCTCGGTCTATTCTTTTGATTTATAAGGGATTTTGCCGATTTCGGCCTATTGGTTAAAAAATGA
GCTGATTTAACAAAAATTTAACGCGAATTTTAACAAAATATTAACGCTTACAATTTAGGTGGCACTTTTC
GGGGAAATGTGCGCGGAACCCCTATTTGTTTATTTTTCTAAATACATTCAAATATGTATCCGCTCATGAG
ACAATAACCCTGATAAATGCTTCAATAATATTGAAAAAGGAAGAGTATGAGTATTCAACATTTCCGTGTC
GCCCTTATTCCCTTTTTTGCGGCATTTTGCCTTCCTGTTTTTGCTCACCCAGAAACGCTGGTGAAAGTAA
AAGATGCTGAAGATCAGTTGGGTGCACGAGTGGGTTACATCGAACTGGATCTCAACAGCGGTAAGATCCT
TGAGAGTTTTCGCCCCGAAGAACGTTTTCCAATGATGAGCACTTTTAAAGTTCTGCTATGTGGCGCGGTA
TTATCCCGTATTGACGCCGGGCAAGAGCAACTCGGTCGCCGCATACACTATTCTCAGAATGACTTGGTTG
AGTACTCACCAGTCACAGAAAAGCATCTTACGGATGGCATGACAGTAAGAGAATTATGCAGTGCTGCCAT
AACCATGAGTGATAACACTGCGGCCAACTTACTTCTGACAACGATCGGAGGACCGAAGGAGCTAACCGCT
TTTTTGCACAACATGGGGGATCATGTAACTCGCCTTGATCGTTGGGAACCGGAGCTGAATGAAGCCATAC
CAAACGACGAGCGTGACACCACGATGCCTGCAGCAATGGCAACAACGTTGCGCAAACTATTAACTGGCGA
ACTACTTACTCTAGCTTCCCGGCAACAATTAATAGACTGGATGGAGGCGGATAAAGTTGCAGGACCACTT
CTGCGCTCGGCCCTTCCGGCTGGCTGGTTTATTGCTGATAAATCTGGAGCCGGTGAGCGTGGGTCTCGCG
GTATCATTGCAGCACTGGGGCCAGATGGTAAGCCCTCCCGTATCGTAGTTATCTACACGACGGGGAGTCA
GGCAACTATGGATGAACGAAATAGACAGATCGCTGAGATAGGTGCCTCACTGATTAAGCATTGGTAACTG
TCAGACCAAGTTTACTCATATATACTTTAGATTGATTTAAAACTTCATTTTTAATTTAAAAGGATCTAGG
TGAAGATCCTTTTTGATAATCTCATGACCAAAATCCCTTAACGTGAGTTTTCGTTCCACTGAGCGTCAGA
CCCCGTAGAAAAGATCAAAGGATCTTCTTGAGATCCTTTTTTTCTGCGCGTAATCTGCTGCTTGCAAACA
AAAAAACCACCGCTACCAGCGGTGGTTTGTTTGCCGGATCAAGAGCTACCAACTCTTTTTCCGAAGGTAA
CTGGCTTCAGCAGAGCGCAGATACCAAATACTGTCCTTCTAGTGTAGCCGTAGTTAGGCCACCACTTCAA
GAACTCTGTAGCACCGCCTACATACCTCGCTCTGCTAATCCTGTTACCAGTGGCTGCTGCCAGTGGCGAT
AAGTCGTGTCTTACCGGGTTGGACTCAAGACGATAGTTACCGGATAAGGCGCAGCGGTCGGGCTGAACGG
GGGGTTCGTGCACACAGCCCAGCTTGGAGCGAACGACCTACACCGAACTGAGATACCTACAGCGTGAGCT
ATGAGAAAGCGCCACGCTTCCCGAAGGGAGAAAGGCGGACAGGTATCCGGTAAGCGGCAGGGTCGGAACA
GGAGAGCGCACGAGGGAGCTTCCAGGGGGAAACGCCTGGTATCTTTATAGTCCTGTCGGGTTTCGCCACC
TCTGACTTGAGCGTCGATTTTTGTGATGCTCGTCAGGGGGGCGGAGCCTATGGAAAAACGCCAGCAACGC
GGCCTTTTTACGGTTCCTGGCCTTTTGCTGGCCTTTTGCTCACATGTTCTTTCCTGCGTTATCCCCTGAT
TCTGTGGATAACCGTATTACCGCCTTTGAGTGAGCTGATACCGCTCGCCGCAGCCGAACGACCGAGCGCA
GCGAGTCAGTGAGCGAGGAAGCGGAAGAGCGCCTGATGCGGTATTTTCTCCTTACGCATCTGTGCGGTAT
TTCACACCGCAATGGTGCACTCTCAGTACAATCTGCTCTGATGCCGCATAGTTAAGCCAGTATACACTCC
GCTATCGCTACGTGACTGGGTCATGGCTGCGCCCCGACACCCGCCAACACCCGCTGACGCGCCCTGACGG
GCTTGTCTGCTCCCGGCATCCGCTTACAGACAAGCTGTGACCGTCTCCGGGAGCTGCATGTGTCAGAGGT
TTTCACCGTCATCACCGAAACGCGCGAGGCAGCTGCGGTAAAGCTCATCAGCGTGGTCGTGAAGCGATTC
ACAGATGTCTGCCTGTTCATCCGCGTCCAGCTCGTTGAGTTTCTCCAGAAGCGTTAATGTCTGGCTTCTG
ATAAAGCGGGCCATGTTAAGGGCGGTTTTTTCCTGTTTGGTCACTGATGCCTCCGTGTAAGGGGGATTTC
TGTTCATGGGGGTAATGATACCGATGAAACGAGAGAGGATGCTCACGATACGGGTTACTGATGATGAACA
TGCCCGGTTACTGGAACGTTGTGAGGGTAAACAACTGGCGGTATGGATGCGGCGGGACCAGAGAAAAATC
ACTCAGGGTCAATGCCAGCGCTTCGTTAATACAGATGTAGGTGTTCCACAGGGTAGCCAGCAGCATCCTG
CGATGCAGATCCGGAACATAATGGTGCAGGGCGCTGACTTCCGCGTTTCCAGACTTTACGAAACACGGAA
ACCGAAGACCATTCATGTTGTTGCTCAGGTCGCAGACGTTTTGCAGCAGCAGTCGCTTCACGTTCGCTCG
CGTATCGGTGATTCATTCTGCTAACCAGTAAGGCAACCCCGCCAGCCTAGCCGGGTCCTCAACGACAGGA
GCACGATCATGCGCACCCGTGGGGCCGCCATGCCGGCGATAATGGCCTGCTTCTCGCCGAAACGTTTGGT
GGCGGGACCAGTGACGAAGGCTTGAGCGAGGGCGTGCAAGATTCCGAATACCGCAAGCGACAGGCCGATC
ATCGTCGCGCTCCAGCGAAAGCGGTCCTCGCCGAAAATGACCCAGAGCGCTGCCGGCACCTGTCCTACGA
GTTGCATGATAAAGAAGACAGTCATAAGTGCGGCGACGATAGTCATGCCCCGCGCCCACCGGAAGGAGCT
GACTGGGTTGAAGGCTCTCAAGGGCATCGGTCGAGATCCCGGTGCCTAATGAGTGAGCTAACTTACATTA
ATTGCGTTGCGCTCACTGCCCGCTTTCCAGTCGGGAAACCTGTCGTGCCAGCTGCATTAATGAATCGGCC
AACGCGCGGGGAGAGGCGGTTT
Features (pLannotate 1.2.2; 18 found; start..end, strand, type, name):
   1004..1081    -  promoter       lacI promoter: lacI
   1089..1368    -  CDS            TcR (fragment): tetracycline efflux protein; tet; confers resistance to tetracycline
   1390..1408    +  promoter       T7 promoter: promoter for bacteriophage T7 RNA polymerase
   1409..1433    +  protein_bind   lac operator: The lac repressor binds to the lac operator to inhibit transcription in E. coli. This inhibition can be relieved by adding lactose or isopropyl-β-D-thiogalactopyranoside (IPTG). lac repressor encoded by lacI
   1448..1470    +  RBS            RBS: efficient ribosome binding site from bacteriophage T7 gene 10 (Olins and Rangwala, 1989)
   2333..2350    +  CDS            9xHis (fragment): 9xHis affinity tag
   2360..2409    +  CDS            SET1 (fragment): solubility-enhancement tag derived from T7 phage gene 10B
   2417..2464    +  terminator     T7 terminator: transcription terminator for bacteriophage T7 RNA polymerase
   2501..2929    +  rep_origin     f1 ori (sequence partly withheld): f1 bacteriophage origin of replication; arrow indicates direction of (+) strand synthesis
   2982..3086    +  promoter       AmpR promoter: bla
   3087..3947    +  CDS            AmpR: β-lactamase; bla; confers resistance to ampicillin, carbenicillin, and related antibiotics
   4118..4706    +  rep_origin     ori: high-copy-number ColE1/pMB1/pBR322/pUC origin of replication
   4892..5031    -  misc_feature   bom: basis of mobility region from pBR322
   5133..5324    -  CDS            rop: Rop protein, which maintains plasmids at low copy number; rop
   5341..5721    +  CDS            YPB1_ECOLX: Protein predicted: Swiss-Prot protein existence level 4. From Escherichia coli.
   5793..6084    -  CDS            TcR (fragment): tetracycline efflux protein; tet; confers resistance to tetracycline
   6099..6120    -  protein_bind   CAP binding site: CAP binding activates transcription in the presence of cAMP. E. coli catabolite activator protein
   6133..1003    -  CDS            lacI (across the origin): lac repressor; lacI; The lac repressor binds to the lac operator to inhibit transcription in E. coli. This inhibition can be relieved by adding lactose or isopropyl-β-D-thiogalactopyranoside (IPTG).
