[The description below was written by a language model from this plasmid's Addgene catalogue record and pLannotate feature annotations shown in this document.]
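Description:
pEE029 is a bacterial expression plasmid built on the pET21b(+) backbone, carrying a codon-optimized gene for a putative thermophilic poly(ethylene terephthalate) (PET) hydrolase. The 846 bp insert, designated "306", derives from an environmental (metagenomic) sample rather than a cultured organism, and was cloned between the NdeI and XhoI sites. The full sequenced plasmid is 6,212 nt. It is maintained in E. coli through a ColE1/pBR322-type origin with the adjacent bom and rop elements, and is selected with ampicillin via the β-lactamase gene. The record lists it as high copy, although rop normally moderates copy number. An f1 origin is also present, allowing single-stranded DNA production. The short tetracycline-resistance fragments and the small predicted E. coli ORF in the annotation are pBR322-derived backbone remnants, not functional markers.

Expression follows the standard pET arrangement. A T7 promoter fused to a lac operator drives transcription, followed by the T7 gene 10 ribosome binding site, the hydrolase coding region (which falls in the unannotated interval between the RBS and the His tag), and the T7 terminator. The plasmid-borne lacI gene supplies repressor to keep the promoter quiet until induction with IPTG in a host that provides T7 RNA polymerase. The protein carries a C-terminal 6xHis tag from the backbone, which the automated annotation labels as a 9xHis fragment, enabling metal-affinity purification. The brief "SET1" hit just before the terminator is most likely a backbone sequence match rather than a deliberate solubility tag. The construct is intended for recombinant production of this candidate enzyme, as part of a survey of thermotolerant PET hydrolase scaffolds drawn from natural diversity.
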