Addgene plasmid #176786: pEE029
Purpose: Encodes codon optimized putative thermophilic PET hydrolase enzyme for bacterial expression
Depositing lab: Gregg Beckham. Depositing organization: National Laboratory of the Rockies (NLR). Publication: Sourcing thermotolerant poly(ethylene terephthalate) hydrolase scaffolds from natural diversity. Erickson E, Gado JE, Avilan L, Bratti F, Brizendine RK, Cox PA, Gill R, Graham R, Kim DJ, Konig G, Michener WE, Poudel S, Ramirez KJ, Shakespeare TJ, Zahn M, Boyd ES, Payne CM, DuBois JL, Pickford AR, Beckham GT, McGeehan JE. Nat Commun. 2022 Dec 21;13(1):7850. doi: 10.1038/s41467-022-35237-x. PubMed 36543766.
Backbone
  Vector backbone: pET21b(+)
  Backbone manufacturer: EMD Biosciences
  Backbone size w/o insert (bp): 5366
  Vector type: Bacterial Expression
Growth in bacteria
  Bacterial resistance: Ampicillin, 100 μg/mL
  Growth temperature: 37°C
  Growth strain: DH5alpha
  Copy number: High Copy
Gene/Insert
  Gene/Insert name: 306 (alt name: Environmental sample GxsBSedJan11_10009658)
  Species: Environmental sample
  Insert size (bp): 846
  Promoter: T7
  Tag / fusion protein: 6xHis (C terminal on backbone)
  Cloning method: Restriction Enzyme; 5′ cloning site NdeI (unknown if destroyed); 3′ cloning site XhoI (unknown if destroyed)
  Sequencing primers: 5′ T7 For; 3′ T7 Rev
Terms and licenses: Academic/Nonprofit Terms; Industry Terms: Not Available to Industry
Depositor comments: Accession Number GxsBSedJan11_10009658
How to cite: pEE029 was a gift from Gregg Beckham (Addgene plasmid # 176786 ; http://n2t.net/addgene:176786 ; RRID:Addgene_176786)
