>Addgene plasmid #176786 | pEE029 | depositor partial sequence | sequence record 342627 | Insert (including NdeI and XhoI sites)
CATATGAAGGTGAAGTCTAAACCCCTGACTCTGTACAACGTTTCTGGCGACCGTATTACTGCGGATGTCC
ACTTTGTTGAATCCTTTCTGCCGGCGCCGGTTGTGATCTACAGCCACGGCTTTCTTGGTTTCAAAGACTG
GGGCTTCATCCCGTACGTGGCAGAACGTTTCGCGGAAAACGGCTTCGTCTTCGTTCGTTTTAACTTTTCC
CACAACGGCATCGGTGAGAACCCGAACAAAATTACCGAATTTGATAAACTGGCGAAAAACACCATTAGCA
AGCAGATCGAAGATCTGACTGCAGTTATCGAATACGTATTCTCCGATGAATTTGGTGTTCTCAACGATGG
TCAACTGTTCCTCCTGGGCCACTCTGGCGGCGGTGGCATCTCCATCATCAAGGCAGTCGAAGACGAACGT
GTTCGTGCTCTGGCTCTGTGGGCAAGCATCTCCACTTTCCGTCGGTACTCTAAGCATCAGATTGAAGAAC
TGGAAAAAAACGGCTATATCTTCGTTCGTGTCCCGGACTCTGTTATTCAGGTCAAAATTGAAAAGATTGT
TTACGATGATTTCGTCGAGAACTCTGAACGCTACGATATCATCAAAGCCATTTCTAAGCTGAAAATCCCA
ATCCTGATCGTGCACGGCACTGCGGACGCTATTGTCCCGCTGGCAGAGGCGGAAAAACTGCGTAATTCCA
ACCCGGAATATACCAAACTGGTCCTGATCTCCGGTGCCAATCACCTGTTCAACGTAAAACATCCGATGGA
GCACAGCACTGACCAACTGGATAAAGCGATCGACGAGACCGTTCTGTTCTTCAAGAAGATTATCGAAAAC
AAAAAGGCGGATCTCGAG
